>Addgene plasmid #12950 | DCT.VV.Orf262 | addgene partial sequence | sequence record 19333 | T7 5'-TAATACGACTCACTATAGGG-3'
CGAGCTCGGATCCGTACCCTTCACCGAATTCCAGCTGACCACCATGGCATCTTTATTATATCTTATTTTA
TTTTTGTTATTCGTATGTATTTCTTATTATTTTACATATTATCCGACCAATAAACTTCAGGCAGCTGTAA
TGGAAACAGATAGAGAAAATGCTATTATTAGACAGCGAAATGATGAAATACCGACTAGAACATTAGATAC
AGCTATATTTACCGATGCATCAACCGTCGCGAGTGCGCAAATACACCTATATTATAATTCCAATATTGGT
AAAATTATAATGTCACTTAATGGTAAAAAACACACCTTTAATTTATACGATGATAACGACATACGAACAT
TACTTCCTATTTTACTCCTTAGTAAATGAGCAATTCCCGGGGATCCGAATAAAGGGTCAAGACAATTCTG
CAGATATCCAGCACAGTGGCGGCCGCTCGAGTCTAGAGGGCCCGCGGTTCGAAGGTAAGCCTATCCCTAA
CCCTCTCCTCGGTCTCGATTCTACGCGTACCGGTCATCATCACCATCACCATTGAGTTTAAACCCGCTGA
TCAGCCTCGACTGTGCCTTCTAGTTGCCAGCCATCTGTTGTTTGCCCCTCCCCCGTGCCTTCCTTGACCC
TGGAAGGTGCCACTCCCACTGTCCTTTCCTAATAAAATGAGGAAATTGCATCGCATTGTCTGAGTAGGTG
TCATTCTATTCTGGGGGGTGGGGTGGGGCAGGACAGCAAGGGGGAGGATTGGGAAGACAATAGCAGGCAT
GCTGGGGATGCGGTGGGCTCTATGGCTTCTGAGGCGGAAAGAACCAGCTGGGGCTCTAGGGGGTATCCCC
[79 nt withheld, positions 841-919]
