[The description below was written by a language model from this plasmid's Addgene catalogue record.]
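Description:
DCT.VV.Orf262 is a mammalian expression plasmid built on the commercial pcDNA 3.1D V5-His-TOPO backbone (about 5.5 kb without insert) and carrying a 336 bp open reading frame from vaccinia virus, designated VV.Orf262 within its library and alternatively named VV_WR_079. The insert is recorded as flanked by BamHI sites at both ends, both of which remain intact, so it can in principle be released with a single enzyme. The plasmid is maintained in E. coli at high copy number under ampicillin selection, and the backbone also provides a neomycin resistance marker that allows G418 selection of transfected mammalian cells. The record does not list the promoter or tags explicitly. Vectors of the pcDNA3.1 family generally drive expression from the CMV immediate-early promoter, with an upstream T7 promoter site (consistent with the T7 sequencing primer listed), and this backbone offers C-terminal V5 and His tags. Whether the viral ORF is in frame with those tags is not stated.

The construct is one member of a library of individually cloned vaccinia virus ORFs, assembled for work aimed at identifying poxvirus CD8+ T cell determinants in support of smallpox vaccine design and characterization. In that setting, each plasmid lets a single viral gene product be expressed in transfected cells so that it can be screened for recognition by T cells. The plasmid was made for screening rather than as a sequence-verified reference clone. The depositors caution that the insert may differ from the canonical GenBank sequence, that the library names apply only within this collection, and that the corresponding Copenhagen and WR strain ORF names and sequencing notes are given in the library's supplementary data.
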