Addgene plasmid #12950: DCT.VV.Orf262
Purpose: This plasmid was designed for screening purposes and may contain discrepancies relative to the current canonical GenBank version of the gene.
Depositing lab: Jack Bennink & Jon Yewdell. Depositing organization: National Institute of Allergy and Infectious Diseases (NIAID). Publication: Identification of poxvirus CD8+ T cell determinants to enable rational design and characterization of smallpox vaccines. Tscharke DC, Karupiah G, Zhou J, Palmore T, Irvine KR, Haeryfar SM, Williams S, Sidney J, Sette A, Bennink JR, Yewdell JW. J Exp Med. 2005 January 3; 201(1): 95–104. 10.1084/jem.20041912 PubMed 15623576.
Backbone
  Vector backbone: pcDNA 3.1D V5-His-TOPO
  Backbone manufacturer: Invitrogen
  Backbone size w/o insert (bp): 5514
  Vector type: Mammalian Expression
  Selectable markers: Neomycin (select with G418)
Growth in bacteria
  Bacterial resistance: Ampicillin, 100 μg/mL
  Growth temperature: 37°C
  Growth strain: DH5alpha
  Copy number: High Copy
Gene/Insert
  Gene/Insert name: VV.Orf262 (alt name: VV_WR_079)
  Species: Vaccinia Virus
  Insert size (bp): 336
  Cloning method: Restriction Enzyme; 5′ cloning site BamHI (not destroyed); 3′ cloning site BamHI (not destroyed)
  Sequencing primers: 5′ Universal T7
Terms and licenses: Academic/Nonprofit Terms; Industry Terms: Not Available to Industry
Depositor comments: Please see the Vaccinia kit page ( https://www.addgene.org/vvorf/ ) for more information. The kit page contains the supplemental VVOrfData spreadsheet, which includes important information about this plasmid. The plasmid and insert names provided here relate only to this library. The name of the ORF (if present) in VACV strain Copenhagen and the name of the ORF (if annotated) in VACV strain WR sequence can be found in VVOrfData spreadsheet. Please note that the amino acid sequence given for each ORF in the spreadsheet may contain some errors. Additionally, changes from the expected sequence may be present in these plasmids. Please see Addgene's quality control sequence and sequencing notes in the VVOrfData spreadsheet before ordering this plasmid.
How to cite: DCT.VV.Orf262 was a gift from Jack Bennink & Jon Yewdell (Addgene plasmid # 12950 ; http://n2t.net/addgene:12950 ; RRID:Addgene_12950)
